Addgene plasmid #203948: pC0.391
Purpose: Level 0 part. Cas12a coding sequence from Francisella novicida in CDS1 position
Depositing lab: Alistair McCormick. Depositing organization: University of Edinburgh. Publication: A toolbox to engineer the highly productive cyanobacterium Synechococcus sp. PCC 11901. Victoria AJ, Selao TT, Moreno-Cabezuelo JA, Mills LA, Gale GAR, Lea-Smith DJ, McCormick AJ. Plant Physiol. 2024 May 7:kiae261. doi: 10.1093/plphys/kiae261. PubMed 38713768.
Backbone
  Vector backbone: n/a
  Vector type: Synthetic Biology
Growth in bacteria
  Bacterial resistance: Spectinomycin, 50 μg/mL
  Growth temperature: 37°C
  Growth strain: DH5alpha
  Copy number: High Copy
Gene/Insert
  Gene/Insert name: FnCas12a
  Species: Francisella novicida
  Cloning method: Restriction Enzyme; 5′ cloning site unknown (unknown if destroyed)
Terms and licenses: Academic/Nonprofit Terms; Industry Terms: Not Available to Industry
Depositor comments: 11901 toolkit compatible with CyanoGate Kit
How to cite: pC0.391 was a gift from Alistair McCormick (Addgene plasmid # 203948 ; http://n2t.net/addgene:203948 ; RRID:Addgene_203948)
