[The description below was written by a language model from this plasmid's Addgene catalogue record and pLannotate feature annotations shown in this document.]
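Description:
pC0.391 is a Level 0 part plasmid for modular (Golden Gate/MoClo-style) synthetic biology assembly. It belongs to a toolkit for engineering the fast-growing cyanobacterium Synechococcus sp. PCC 11901 and is described as compatible with the CyanoGate kit. The record does not name a backbone. The annotated 6,153 nt sequence shows a compact E. coli cloning vector with a high-copy ColE1/pUC-type origin of replication. Selection is by spectinomycin, conferred by the aadA aminoglycoside adenylyltransferase gene, which also confers streptomycin resistance. A bla (AmpR) promoter lies upstream of this marker. Short fragments of an integron integrase and a gentamicin acetyltransferase gene sit between the two. A small lacI fragment is also annotated just upstream of the insert. These fragments are probably remnants of how the resistance cassette and backbone were derived rather than functional elements.

The payload is the coding sequence of FnCas12a (also called Cpf1) from Francisella novicida, annotated as a roughly 3.9 kb open reading frame that takes up most of the plasmid. It is stored in the CDS1 position of the assembly syntax. It is therefore a promoterless, terminator-less part, and no promoter, terminator or tag is annotated next to it. In this form the plasmid is not an expression construct. It is meant to be combined with promoter and terminator Level 0 parts to build a Level 1 transcriptional unit, which can then go into higher-order vectors for delivery to cyanobacteria. Cas12a is an RNA-guided endonuclease that processes its own crRNA arrays. The part therefore supplies the nuclease component for CRISPR-based tools in PCC 11901 and related strains, though the record does not specify the exact downstream application. The flanking restriction sites used for assembly are also not recorded.
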