Features (pLannotate 1.2.2; 7 found; start..end, strand, type, name):
    110..214     +  promoter       AmpR promoter: bla
    205..285     -  CDS            int (fragment): INT2_ECOLX - Protein inferred from homology: Swiss-Prot protein existence level 3. Putative integrase believed to be involved in the insertion of antibiotic resistance genes into plasmids and transposons. From Escherichia coli.
    373..429     +  CDS            GmR (fragment): gentamycin acetyltransferase; aacC1; confers resistance to gentamycin
    436..1224    +  CDS            aadA: S3AD_ECOLX - Experimental evidence at protein level: Swiss-Prot protein existence level 1. Mediates bacterial resistance to the antibiotics streptomycin and spectinomycin. From Escherichia coli.
   1398..1986    +  rep_origin     ori: high-copy-number ColE1/pMB1/pBR322/pUC origin of replication
   2169..2218    +  CDS            lacI (fragment): lac repressor; lacI; The lac repressor binds to the lac operator to inhibit transcription in E. coli. This inhibition can be relieved by adding lactose or isopropyl-β-D-thiogalactopyranoside (IPTG).
   2235..6134    +  CDS            cas12a: CS12A_FRATN - Also known as cpf1 From Francisella tularensis subsp. novicida (strain U112).
>Addgene plasmid #203948 | pC0.391 | addgene full sequence | sequence record 407725 | Addgene NGS Result
GTGGCTCTTCAGTGGACGAAAGGGCCTCGTGATACGCCTATTTTTATAGGTTAATGTCATGATAATAATG
GTTTCTTAGACGTCAGGTGGCACTTTTCGGGGAAATGTGCGCGGAACCCCTATTTGTTTATTTTTCTAAA
TACATTCAAATATGTATCCGCTCATGAGACAATAACCCTGATAAATGCTTCAATAATATTGAAAAAGGAA
GAGTATGCGCTCACGCAACTGGTCCAGAACCTTGACCGAACGCAGCGGTGGTAACGGCGCAGTGGCGGTT
TTCATGGCTTGTTATGACTGTTTTTTTTTGGGGTACAGTCTATGCCTCGGGCATCCAAGCAGCAAGCGCG
TTACGCCGTGGGTCGATGTTTGATGTTATGGAGCAGCAACGATGTTACGCAGCAGGGCAGTCGCCCTAAA
ACAAAGTTAAACATCATGAGGGAAGCGGTGATCGCCGAAGTATCGACTCAACTATCAGAGGTAGTTGGCG
TCATCGAGCGCCATCTCGAACCGACGTTGCTGGCCGTACATTTGTACGGCTCCGCAGTGGATGGCGGCCT
GAAGCCACACAGCGATATTGATTTGCTGGTTACGGTGACCGTAAGGCTTGATGAAACAACGCGGCGAGCT
TTGATCAACGACCTTTTGGAAACTTCGGCTTCCCCTGGAGAGAGCGAGATTCTCCGCGCTGTAGAAGTCA
CCATTGTTGTGCACGACGACATCATTCCGTGGCGTTATCCAGCTAAGCGCGAACTGCAATTTGGAGAATG
GCAGCGCAATGACATTCTTGCAGGTATCTTCGAGCCAGCCACGATCGACATTGATCTGGCTATCTTGCTG
ACAAAAGCAAGAGAACATAGCGTTGCCTTGGTAGGTCCAGCGGCGGAGGAACTCTTTGATCCGGTTCCTG
AACAGGATCTATTTGAGGCGCTAAATGAAACCTTAACGCTATGGAACTCGCCGCCCGACTGGGCTGGCGA
TGAGCGAAATGTAGTGCTTACGTTGTCCCGCATTTGGTACAGCGCAGTAACCGGCAAAATCGCGCCGAAG
GATGTCGCTGCCGACTGGGCAATGGAGCGCCTGCCGGCCCAGTATCAGCCCGTCATACTTGAAGCTAGAC
AGGCTTATCTTGGACAAGAAGAAGATCGCTTGGCCTCGCGCGCAGATCAGTTGGAAGAATTTGTCCATTA
CGTAAAAGGCGAGATCACCAAGGTAGTCGGCAAATAACTGTCAGACCAAGTTTACTCATATATACTTTAG
ATTGATTTAAAACTTCATTTTTAATTTAAAAGGATCTAGGTGAAGATCCTTTTTGATAATCTCATGACCA
AAATCCCTTAACGTGAGTTTTCGTTCCACTGAGCGTCAGACCCCGTAGAAAAGATCAAAGGATCTTCTTG
AGATCCTTTTTTTCTGCGCGTAATCTGCTGCTTGCAAACAAAAAAACCACCGCTACCAGCGGTGGTTTGT
TTGCCGGATCAAGAGCTACCAACTCTTTTTCCGAAGGTAACTGGCTTCAGCAGAGCGCAGATACCAAATA
CTGTTCTTCTAGTGTAGCCGTAGTTAGGCCACCACTTCAAGAACTCTGTAGCACCGCCTACATACCTCGC
TCTGCTAATCCTGTTACCAGTGGCTGCTGCCAGTGGCGATAAGTCGTGTCTTACCGGGTTGGACTCAAGA
CGATAGTTACCGGATAAGGCGCAGCGGTCGGGCTGAACGGGGGGTTCGTGCACACAGCCCAGCTTGGAGC
GAACGACCTACACCGAACTGAGATACCTACAGCGTGAGCTATGAGAAAGCGCCACGCTTCCCGAAGGGAG
AAAGGCGGACAGGTATCCGGTAAGCGGCAGGGTCGGAACAGGAGAGCGCACGAGGGAGCTTCCAGGGGGA
AACGCCTGGTATCTTTATAGTCCTGTCGGGTTTCGCCACCTCTGACTTGAGCGTCGATTTTTGTGATGCT
CGTCAGGGGGGCGGAGCCTATGGAAAAACGCCAGCAACGCGGCCTTTTTACGGTTCCTGGCCTTTTGCTG
GCCTTTTGCTCACATGTTCTTTCCTGCGTTATCCCCTGATTCTGTGGATAACCGTATTACCGCCTTTGAG
TGAGCTGATACCGCTCGCCGCAGCCGAACGACCGAGCGCAGCGAGTCAGTGAGCGAGGAAGCGGAAGAGC
GCCCAATACGCAAACCGCCTCTCCCCGCGCGTTGGCCGATTCATTAATCACTCTGTGGTCTCAAATGTCA
ATTTATCAAGAATTTGTTAATAAATATAGTTTAAGTAAAACTCTAAGATTTGAGTTAATCCCACAGGGTA
AAACACTTGAAAACATAAAAGCAAGAGGTTTGATTTTAGATGATGAGAAAAGAGCTAAAGACTACAAAAA
GGCTAAACAAATAATTGATAAATATCATCAGTTTTTTATAGAGGAGATATTAAGTTCGGTTTGTATTAGC
GAAGATTTATTACAAAACTATTCTGATGTTTATTTTAAACTTAAAAAGAGTGATGATGATAATCTACAAA
AAGATTTTAAAAGTGCAAAAGATACGATAAAGAAACAAATATCTGAATATATAAAGGACTCAGAGAAATT
TAAGAATTTGTTTAATCAAAACCTTATCGATGCTAAAAAAGGGCAAGAGTCAGATTTAATTCTATGGCTA
AAGCAATCTAAGGATAATGGTATAGAACTATTTAAAGCCAATAGTGATATCACAGATATAGATGAGGCGT
TAGAAATAATCAAATCTTTTAAAGGTTGGACAACTTATTTTAAGGGTTTTCATGAAAATAGAAAAAATGT
TTATAGTAGCAATGATATTCCTACATCTATTATTTATAGGATAGTAGATGATAATTTGCCTAAATTTCTA
GAAAATAAAGCTAAGTATGAGAGTTTAAAAGACAAAGCTCCAGAAGCTATAAACTATGAACAAATTAAAA
AAGATTTGGCAGAAGAGCTAACCTTTGATATTGACTACAAAACATCTGAAGTTAATCAAAGAGTTTTTTC
ACTTGATGAAGTTTTTGAGATAGCAAACTTTAATAATTATCTAAATCAAAGTGGTATTACTAAATTTAAT
ACTATTATTGGTGGTAAATTTGTAAATGGTGAAAATACAAAGAGAAAAGGTATAAATGAATATATAAATC
TATACTCACAGCAAATAAATGATAAAACACTCAAAAAATATAAAATGAGTGTTTTATTTAAGCAAATTTT
AAGTGATACAGAATCTAAATCTTTTGTAATTGATAAGTTAGAAGATGATAGTGATGTAGTTACAACGATG
CAAAGTTTTTATGAGCAAATAGCAGCTTTTAAAACAGTAGAAGAAAAATCTATTAAAGAAACACTATCTT
TATTATTTGATGATTTAAAAGCTCAAAAACTTGATTTGAGTAAAATTTATTTTAAAAATGATAAATCTCT
TACTGATCTATCACAACAAGTTTTTGATGATTATAGTGTTATTGGTACAGCGGTACTAGAATATATAACT
CAACAAATAGCACCTAAAAATCTTGATAACCCTAGTAAGAAAGAGCAAGAATTAATAGCCAAAAAAACTG
AAAAAGCAAAATACTTATCTCTAGAAACTATAAAGCTTGCCTTAGAAGAATTTAATAAGCATAGAGATAT
AGATAAACAGTGTAGGTTTGAAGAAATACTTGCAAACTTTGCGGCTATTCCGATGATATTTGATGAAATA
GCTCAAAACAAAGACAATTTGGCACAGATATCTATCAAATATCAAAATCAAGGTAAAAAAGACCTACTTC
AAGCTAGTGCGGAAGATGATGTTAAAGCTATCAAGGATCTTTTAGATCAAACTAATAATCTCTTACATAA
ACTAAAAATATTTCATATTAGTCAGTCAGAAGATAAGGCAAATATTTTAGACAAGGATGAGCATTTTTAT
CTAGTATTTGAGGAGTGCTACTTTGAGCTAGCGAATATAGTGCCTCTTTATAACAAAATTAGAAACTATA
TAACTCAAAAGCCATATAGTGATGAGAAATTTAAGCTCAATTTTGAGAACTCGACTTTGGCTAATGGTTG
GGATAAAAATAAAGAGCCTGACAATACGGCAATTTTATTTATCAAAGATGATAAATATTATCTGGGTGTG
ATGAATAAGAAAAATAACAAAATATTTGATGATAAAGCTATCAAAGAAAATAAAGGCGAGGGTTATAAAA
AAATTGTTTATAAACTTTTACCTGGCGCAAATAAAATGTTACCTAAGGTTTTCTTTTCTGCTAAATCTAT
AAAATTTTATAATCCTAGTGAAGATATACTTAGAATAAGAAATCATTCCACACATACAAAAAATGGTAGT
CCTCAAAAAGGATATGAAAAATTTGAGTTTAATATTGAAGATTGCCGAAAATTTATAGATTTTTATAAAC
AGTCTATAAGTAAGCATCCGGAGTGGAAAGATTTTGGATTTAGATTTTCTGATACTCAAAGATATAATTC
TATAGATGAATTTTATAGAGAAGTTGAAAATCAAGGCTACAAACTAACTTTTGAAAATATATCAGAGAGC
TATATTGATAGCGTAGTTAATCAGGGTAAATTGTACCTATTCCAAATCTATAATAAAGATTTTTCAGCTT
ATAGCAAAGGGCGACCAAATCTACATACTTTATATTGGAAAGCGCTGTTTGATGAGAGAAATCTTCAAGA
TGTGGTTTATAAGCTAAATGGTGAGGCAGAGCTTTTTTATCGTAAACAATCAATACCTAAAAAAATCACT
CACCCAGCTAAAGAGGCAATAGCTAATAAAAACAAAGATAATCCTAAAAAAGAGAGTGTTTTTGAATATG
ATTTAATCAAAGATAAACGCTTTACTGAAGATAAGTTTTTCTTTCACTGTCCTATTACAATCAATTTTAA
ATCTAGTGGAGCTAATAAGTTTAATGATGAAATCAATTTATTGCTAAAAGAAAAAGCAAATGATGTTCAT
ATATTAAGTATAGATAGAGGTGAAAGACATTTAGCTTACTATACTTTGGTAGATGGTAAAGGCAATATCA
TCAAACAAGATACTTTCAACATCATTGGTAATGATAGAATGAAAACAAACTACCATGATAAGCTTGCTGC
AATAGAGAAAGATAGGGATTCAGCTAGGAAAGACTGGAAAAAGATAAATAACATCAAAGAGATGAAAGAG
GGCTATCTATCTCAGGTAGTTCATGAAATAGCTAAGCTAGTTATAGAGTATAATGCTATTGTGGTTTTTG
AGGATTTAAATTTTGGATTTAAAAGAGGGCGTTTCAAGGTAGAGAAGCAGGTCTATCAAAAGTTAGAAAA
AATGCTAATTGAGAAACTAAACTATCTAGTTTTCAAAGATAATGAGTTTGATAAAACTGGGGGAGTGCTT
AGAGCTTATCAGCTAACAGCACCTTTTGAGACTTTTAAAAAGATGGGTAAACAAACAGGTATTATCTACT
ATGTACCAGCTGGTTTTACTTCAAAAATTTGTCCTGTAACTGGTTTTGTAAATCAGTTATATCCTAAGTA
TGAAAGTGTCAGCAAATCTCAAGAGTTCTTTAGTAAGTTTGACAAGATTTGTTATAACCTTGATAAGGGC
TATTTTGAGTTTAGTTTTGATTATAAAAACTTTGGTGACAAGGCTGCCAAAGGCAAGTGGACTATAGCTA
GCTTTGGGAGTAGATTGATTAACTTTAGAAATTCAGATAAAAATCATAATTGGGATACTCGAGAAGTTTA
TCCAACTAAAGAGTTGGAGAAATTGCTAAAAGATTATTCTATCGAATATGGGCATGGCGAATGTATCAAA
GCAGCTATTTGCGGTGAGAGCGACAAAAAGTTTTTTGCTAAGCTAACTAGTGTCCTAAATACTATCTTAC
AAATGCGTAACTCAAAAACAGGTACTGAGTTAGATTATCTAATTTCACCAGTAGCAGATGTAAATGGCAA
TTTCTTTGATTCGCGACAGGCGCCAAAAAATATGCCTCAAGATGCTGATGCCAATGGTGCTTATCATATT
GGGCTAAAAGGTCTGATGCTACTAGGTAGGATCAAAAATAATCAAGAGGGCAAAAAACTCAATTTGGTTA
TCAAAAATGAAGAGTATTTTGAGTTCGTGCAGAATAGGAATAACTAAGCTTTGAGACCACGAA
